Addgene plasmid #198369: pBZS-YP_001498157
Purpose: Express YP_001498157 in bacterial cells.
Depositing lab: Takashi Ito. Depositing organization: Kyushu University. Publication: Identification, expression, and purification of DNA cytosine 5-methyltransferases with short recognition sequences. Miura F, Miura M, Shibata Y, Furuta Y, Miyamura K, Ino Y, Bayoumi AMA, Oba U, Ito T. BMC Biotechnol. 2022 Nov 4;22(1):33. doi: 10.1186/s12896-022-00765-3. PubMed 36333700.
Backbone
  Vector backbone: pBZS
  Vector type: Bacterial Expression
Growth in bacteria
  Bacterial resistance: Ampicillin, 100 μg/mL
  Growth temperature: 37°C
  Growth strain: NEB T7 Express
  Copy number: Unknown
Gene/Insert
  Gene/Insert name: YP_001498157
  Entrez Gene: C075L (a.k.a. AR158_C075L)
Terms and licenses: Academic/Nonprofit Terms; Industry Terms: Not Available to Industry
How to cite: pBZS-YP_001498157 was a gift from Takashi Ito (Addgene plasmid # 198369 ; http://n2t.net/addgene:198369 ; RRID:Addgene_198369)
