[The description below was written by a language model from this plasmid's Addgene catalogue record and pLannotate feature annotations shown in this document.]
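Description:
pBZS-YP_001498157 is a 5,498-nt bacterial expression plasmid built on the pBZS backbone and designed to produce the protein YP_001498157 (Entrez gene C075L, also AR158_C075L) in E. coli. The associated publication concerns the identification, expression and purification of DNA cytosine 5-methyltransferases with short recognition sequences, so the insert is presumably one of those candidate enzymes, although the record does not describe its activity or recognition site. The plasmid is maintained through a ColE1/pMB1-type origin, accompanied by the pBR322 bom region and only a fragment of rop. It is selected with ampicillin through the β-lactamase gene under its own promoter. The repository lists the copy number as unknown.

Expression is driven by the araBAD promoter, with the divergently transcribed araC regulator carried on the same plasmid. This arrangement gives arabinose-inducible, tightly repressible control, which is useful for proteins that may be toxic to the host. Downstream of the promoter, the annotation shows a short N-terminal leader made up of a fragment matched to a His-tag-containing composite tag, the T7 gene 10 leader that promotes efficient translation, and an Xpress epitope with its enterokinase cleavage site. The roughly 1 kb unannotated stretch that follows presumably holds the YP_001498157 coding sequence, though the feature table does not label it. After this comes a fragment of Staphylococcus aureus protein A, whose immunoglobulin-binding domains would likely serve as a C-terminal affinity handle for IgG-based capture if fused in frame. Transcription ends at the rrnB T1 and T2 terminators, with the adjacent 5S rRNA segment typical of this terminator cassette.
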