Features (pLannotate 1.2.2; 14 found; start..end, strand, type, name):
      1..285     +  promoter       araBAD promoter: araBAD; promoter of the L-arabinose operon of E. coli; the araC regulatory gene is transcribed in the opposite direction (Guzman et al., 1995)
    331..351     +  CDS            capTEV™ (fragment): composite tag for in vivo biotinylation, TEV protease cleavage, and 6xHis tagging
    352..384     +  CDS            T7 tag (gene 10 leader): leader peptide from bacteriophage T7 gene 10 promotes efficient translation in E. coli
    388..411     +  CDS            Xpress™ tag: Xpress™ epitope tag, including an enterokinase recognition and cleavage site
   1477..1941    +  CDS            spa (fragment): SPA_STAAU - Experimental evidence at protein level: Swiss-Prot protein existence level 1. Plays a role in the inhibition of the host innate and adaptive immune responses. Possesses five immunoglobulin-binding domains that capture both the fragment crystallizable region (Fc region) and the Fab region (part of Ig that identifies antigen) of immunoglobulins (By similarity). In turn, Staphylococcus aureus is protected from phagocytic killing via inhibition of Ig Fc region. In addition, the host elicited B-cell response is prevented due to a decrease of antibody-secreting cell proliferation that en
   1950..2065    +  ncRNA          5S rRNA: Accession: RF00001 - 5S ribosomal RNA
   2069..2155    +  terminator     rrnB T1 terminator: Escherichia coli rrnB; transcription terminator T1 from the E. coli rrnB gene
   2247..2274    +  terminator     rrnB T2 terminator: transcription terminator T2 from the E. coli rrnB gene
   2293..2384    +  promoter       AmpR promoter: bla
   2385..3245    +  CDS            AmpR: β-lactamase; bla; confers resistance to ampicillin, carbenicillin, and related antibiotics
   3416..4004    +  rep_origin     ori: high-copy-number ColE1/pMB1/pBR322/pUC origin of replication
   4190..4330    -  misc_feature   bom: basis of mobility region from pBR322
   4432..4472    -  CDS            rop (fragment): Rop protein, which maintains plasmids at low copy number; rop
   4594..5472    -  CDS            araC: L-arabinose regulatory protein; araC
>Addgene plasmid #198369 | pBZS-YP_001498157 | addgene full sequence | sequence record 389727 | Addgene NGS Result
AAGAAACCAATTGTCCATATTGCATCAGACATTGCCGTCACTGCGTCTTTTACTGGCTCTTCTCGCTAAC
CAAACCGGTAACCCCGCTTATTAAAAGCATTCTGTAACAAAGCGGGACCAAAGCCATGACAAAAACGCGT
AACAAAAGTGTCTATAATCACGGCAGAAAAGTCCACATTGATTATTTGCACGGCGTCACACTTTGCTATG
CCATAGCATTTTTATCCATAAGATTAGCCGATCCTACCTGACGCTTTTTATCGCAACTCTCTACTGTTTC
TCCATACCCGTTTTTTGGGCTAACAGGAGGAATTAACCATGGGGGGTTCTCATCATCATCATCATCATGG
TATGGCTAGCATGACTGGTGGACAGCAAATGGGTCGGGATCTGTACGACGATGACGATAAGCTCGAGGGA
TCCATGTACTGCATGCTGCGTAGCCTGGACCTGTTCAGCGGCATCGGTGGCAACAGCTACGCGCTGCGTG
ATATCCTGAAGCCGATTGCGTATGTGGAGCGTGAACAGCACCTGCGTGACTTCCTGGGTCGTAAATTTCC
GGATGTGCCGATCTTCGACGATGTGGTTACCTTTGACACCCGTAGCGTTAAGGACATTGATATCATTACC
GCGGGCTTCCCGTGCACCGGTTTTAGCACCGCGGGTAAAGGCGATGGTTTCGAGCACGAAGCGAGCGGCC
TGTTTACCGAGGTGGTTCGTATCGCGAAGGAGCTGGAACCGCGTTTCGTGTTTCTGGAGAACAGCCACAC
CGTTGCGCGTATTGAAAACCTGCACGTGATCATTGACGCGTTTGATGTTCTGGGCTACGACTGCCGTTGG
ACCACCACCCATGCGACCGCGGTGGGTGCGCCGCAGCAACGTCACCGTTGGTTCTGCCTGGCGGTGCGTC
GTGGTGAAAGCACCGATATCAACATTCCGGACGTTGATCACTTTGACTGGACCAACGATGAGCCGGCGAA
GCAGATCGAAAACATTGACAGCCGTGGCCGTAAAATCATTCAGGCGCTGGGTAACAGCATCGTTCCGGAT
CAACTGCGTAGCGCGTTCAAGACCATTATGAGCATGGACTTTGATGGCAACGAGACCCAAGGTAGCAAGC
GTATCCCGCACGGCTATAGCATCCGTGGCAAGATCTTCAAGAAAAACATCATCAACACCGAGCGTGAACC
GATGAACATCCTGATTTGCCAGAGCGAACCGCCGCAAAAGCACAAAGGCCGTCTGCCGCACATCGACAAG
AAAATTAAACGTTTTTGGGCGACCCCGGTTAAGGGTACCGCGACCAAGGGTCAGACCATCCTGACCCGTC
GTAGCCTGCAATGCCTGGGTACCCTGGTGCGTTTCAGCCCGGACGGCATTAGCGGTTGGCACCTGAACCC
GTTTTGGGTTGGCTACCTGATGGGTTATCGTCGTGATTTCTTTGAGGAGTTCGAATTCCAGCATGATGAA
GCAGTGGATAACAAGTTTAACAAAGAACAGCAGAACGCGTTTTATGAGATCTTGCACTTACCGAATCTGA
ACGAGGAACAGCGCAATGCGTTCATTCAGTCCCTTAAAGACGATCCATCTCAAAGCGCAAATCTGCTGGC
AGAAGCCAAGAAACTGAACGATGCTCAAGCTCCGAAAGTCGACAACAAATTCAACAAAGAGCAACAGAAT
GCGTTCTACGAAATTCTGCATTTACCGAACCTGAATGAAGAACAGCGTAACGCCTTTATCCAATCGCTGA
AAGATGATCCTAGTCAGTCAGCCAATCTGTTGGCGGAAGCGAAGAAACTCAATGACGCCCAAGCTCCCAA
AGTTGACGCGAATAGCTGGAGCCATCCGCAGTTTGAAAAGCTTTAGGGCTGTTTTGGCGGATGAGAGAAG
ATTTTCAGCCTGATACAGATTAAATCAGAACGCAGAAGCGGTCTGATAAAACAGAATTTGCCTGGCGGCA
GTAGCGCGGTGGTCCCACCTGACCCCATGCCGAACTCAGAAGTGAAACGCCGTAGCGCCGATGGTAGTGT
GGGGTCTCCCCATGCGAGAGTAGGGAACTGCCAGGCATCAAATAAAACGAAAGGCTCAGTCGAAAGACTG
GGCCTTTCGTTTTATCTGTTGTTTGTCGGTGAACGCTCTCCTGAGTAGGACAAATCCGCCGGGAGCGGAT
TTGAACGTTGCGAAGCAACGGCCCGGAGGGTGGCGGGCAGGACGCCCGCCATAAACTGCCAGGCATCAAA
TTAAGCAGAAGGCCATCCTGACGGATGGCCTTTTTGCGTTTCTACAAACTCTTTTGTTTATTTTTCTAAA
TACATTCAAATATGTATCCGCTCATGAGACAATAACCCTGATAAATGCTTCAATAATATTGAAAAAGGAA
GAGTATGAGTATTCAACATTTCCGTGTCGCCCTTATTCCCTTTTTTGCGGCATTTTGCCTTCCTGTTTTT
GCTCACCCAGAAACGCTGGTGAAAGTAAAAGATGCTGAAGATCAGTTGGGTGCACGAGTGGGTTACATCG
AACTGGATCTCAACAGCGGTAAGATCCTTGAGAGTTTTCGCCCCGAAGAACGTTTTCCAATGATGAGCAC
TTTTAAAGTTCTGCTATGTGGCGCGGTATTATCCCGTGTTGACGCCGGGCAAGAGCAACTCGGTCGCCGC
ATACACTATTCTCAGAATGACTTGGTTGAGTACTCACCAGTCACAGAAAAGCATCTTACGGATGGCATGA
CAGTAAGAGAATTATGCAGTGCTGCCATAACCATGAGTGATAACACTGCGGCCAACTTACTTCTGACAAC
GATCGGAGGACCGAAGGAGCTAACCGCTTTTTTGCACAACATGGGGGATCATGTAACTCGCCTTGATCGT
TGGGAACCGGAGCTGAATGAAGCCATACCAAACGACGAGCGTGACACCACGATGCCTGTAGCAATGGCAA
CAACGTTGCGCAAACTATTAACTGGCGAACTACTTACTCTAGCTTCCCGGCAACAATTAATAGACTGGAT
GGAGGCGGATAAAGTTGCAGGACCACTTCTGCGCTCGGCCCTTCCGGCTGGCTGGTTTATTGCTGATAAA
TCTGGAGCCGGTGAGCGTGGGTCTCGCGGTATCATTGCAGCACTGGGGCCAGATGGTAAGCCCTCCCGTA
TCGTAGTTATCTACACGACGGGGAGTCAGGCAACTATGGATGAACGAAATAGACAGATCGCTGAGATAGG
TGCCTCACTGATTAAGCATTGGTAACTGTCAGACCAAGTTTACTCATATATACTTTAGATTGATTTAAAA
CTTCATTTTTAATTTAAAAGGATCTAGGTGAAGATCCTTTTTGATAATCTCATGACCAAAATCCCTTAAC
GTGAGTTTTCGTTCCACTGAGCGTCAGACCCCGTAGAAAAGATCAAAGGATCTTCTTGAGATCCTTTTTT
TCTGCGCGTAATCTGCTGCTTGCAAACAAAAAAACCACCGCTACCAGCGGTGGTTTGTTTGCCGGATCAA
GAGCTACCAACTCTTTTTCCGAAGGTAACTGGCTTCAGCAGAGCGCAGATACCAAATACTGTCCTTCTAG
TGTAGCCGTAGTTAGGCCACCACTTCAAGAACTCTGTAGCACCGCCTACATACCTCGCTCTGCTAATCCT
GTTACCAGTGGCTGCTGCCAGTGGCGATAAGTCGTGTCTTACCGGGTTGGACTCAAGACGATAGTTACCG
GATAAGGCGCAGCGGTCGGGCTGAACGGGGGGTTCGTGCACACAGCCCAGCTTGGAGCGAACGACCTACA
CCGAACTGAGATACCTACAGCGTGAGCTATGAGAAAGCGCCACGCTTCCCGAAGGGAGAAAGGCGGACAG
GTATCCGGTAAGCGGCAGGGTCGGAACAGGAGAGCGCACGAGGGAGCTTCCAGGGGGAAACGCCTGGTAT
CTTTATAGTCCTGTCGGGTTTCGCCACCTCTGACTTGAGCGTCGATTTTTGTGATGCTCGTCAGGGGGGC
GGAGCCTATGGAAAAACGCCAGCAACGCGGCCTTTTTACGGTTCCTGGCCTTTTGCTGGCCTTTTGCTCA
CATGTTCTTTCCTGCGTTATCCCCTGATTCTGTGGATAACCGTATTACCGCCTTTGAGTGAGCTGATACC
GCTCGCCGCAGCCGAACGACCGAGCGCAGCGAGTCAGTGAGCGAGGAAGCGGAAGAGCGCCTGATGCGGT
ATTTTCTCCTTACGCATCTGTGCGGTATTTCACACCGCATATGGTGCACTCTCAGTACAATCTGCTCTGA
TGCCGCATAGTTAAGCCAGTATACACTCCGCTATCGCTACGTGACTGGGTCATGGCTGCGCCCCGACACC
CGCCAACACCCGCTGACGCGCCCTGACGGGCTTGTCTGCTCCCGGCATCCGCTTACAGACAAGCTGTGAC
CGTCTCCGGGAGCTGCATGTGTCAGAGGTTTTCACCGTCATCACCGAAACGCGCGAGGCAGCAGATCAAT
TCGCGCGCGAAGGCGAAGCGGCATGCATAATGTGCCTGTCAAATGGACGAAGCAGGGATTCTGCAAACCC
TATGCTACTCCGTCAAGCCGTCAATTGTCTGATTCGTTACCAATTATGACAACTTGACGGCTACATCATT
CACTTTTTCTTCACAACCGGCACGGAACTCGCTCGGGCTGGCCCCGGTGCATTTTTTAAATACCCGCGAG
AAATAGAGTTGATCGTCAAAACCAACATTGCGACCGACGGTGGCGATAGGCATCCGGGTGGTGCTCAAAA
GCAGCTTCGCCTGGCTGATACGTTGGTCCTCGCGCCAGCTTAAGACGCTAATCCCTAACTGCTGGCGGAA
AAAATGTGACAGACGCGACGGCGACAAGCAAACATGCTGTGCGACGCTGGCGATATCAAAATTGCTGTCT
GCCAGGTGATCGCTGATGTACTGACAAGCCTCGCGTACCCGATTATCCATCGGTGGATGGAGCGACTCGT
TAATCGCTTCCATGCGCCGCAGTAACAATTGCTCAAGCAGATTTATCGCCAGCAGCTCCGAATAGCGCCC
TTCCCCTTGCCCGGCGTTAATGATTTGCCCAAACAGGTCGCTGAAATGCGGCTGGTGCGCTTCATCCGGG
CGAAAGAACCCCGTATTGGCAAATATTGACGGCCAGTTAAGCCATTCATGCCAGTAGGCGCGCGGACGAA
AGTAAACCCACTGGTGATACCATTCGCGAGCCTCCGGATGACGACCGTAGTGATGAATCTCTCCTGGCGG
GAACAGCAAAATATCACCCGGTCGGCAAACAAATTCTCGTCCCTGATTTTTCACCACCCCCTGACCGCGA
ATGGTGAGATTGAGAATATAACCTTTCATTCCCAGCGGTCGGTCGATAAAAAAATCGAGATAACCGTTGG
CCTCAATCGGCGTTAAACCCGCCACCAGATGGGCATTAAACGAGTATCCCGGCAGCAGGGGATCATTTTG
CGCTTCAGCCATACTTTTCATACTCCCGCCATTCAGAG
